Addgene plasmid #63424: pFusX4-15
Purpose: Encodes RVD positions 10-12 in TALEN assembly
Depositing lab: Stephen Ekker. Depositing organization: Mayo Foundation for Medical Education and Research. Publication: FusX: A rapid one-step TALE assembly system for genome science. Ma AC, McNulty MS, Tanya PL, Jarryd CM, Martinez-Galvez G, Argue DP, Lee HB, Urban MD, Bullard CE, Blackburn PR, Man TK, Clark KJ, Ekker SC. Hum Gene Ther. 2016 Jun;27(6):451-63. doi: 10.1089/hum.2015.172 PubMed 26854857.
Backbone
  Vector backbone: FusX4
  Backbone size w/o insert (bp): 3008
  Vector type: TALEN
Growth in bacteria
  Bacterial resistance: Spectinomycin, 50 μg/mL
  Growth temperature: 37°C
  Growth strain: DH5alpha
  Copy number: High Copy
Gene/Insert
  Gene/Insert name: NI NG NN (alt name: X4_ATG)
  Species: Synthetic
  Mutation: none
  Cloning method: Restriction Enzyme; 5′ cloning site BsaI (destroyed during cloning); 3′ cloning site BsaI (destroyed during cloning)
  Sequencing primers: 5′ pCR8_F1; 3′ pCR8_R1
Terms and licenses: Academic/Nonprofit Terms; Industry Terms: Not Available to Industry
How to cite: pFusX4-15 was a gift from Stephen Ekker (Addgene plasmid # 63424 ; http://n2t.net/addgene:63424 ; RRID:Addgene_63424)
