[The description below was written by a language model from this plasmid's Addgene catalogue record.]
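Description:
pFusX4-15 is a bacterial library plasmid from the FusX system, a one-step assembly method for building TALE repeat arrays and TALENs. It is built on the FusX4 backbone (about 3 kb without insert), is maintained in E. coli as a high-copy plasmid, and is selected with spectinomycin. The record does not name the origin of replication and includes no feature table. The listed sequencing primers carry pCR8 names, which hints at a pCR8-type vector, but this is not stated explicitly.

The insert is a synthetic three-repeat TALE module with the repeat-variable diresidues NI, NG and NN, given the alternative name X4_ATG. Under the standard TALE code, NI recognises adenine, NG thymine and NN guanine, so the module specifies the triplet A-T-G. According to the record, this plasmid supplies RVD positions 10 to 12 of the final array. That implies that the FusX4 series covers this position in the array, with each member carrying a different pre-assembled triplet. The trimer was cloned through BsaI sites at both ends, and both sites were destroyed in the process.

In use, a researcher picks the plasmid matching the target DNA sequence at positions 10 to 12. It is then combined with the corresponding triplet plasmids for the other positions and with a receiver vector to build a full-length custom TALE DNA-binding domain. The construct is therefore an assembly intermediate for genome-editing reagents, not an expression vector. The record lists no promoter, tag or reporter for it.
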