>Addgene plasmid #63424 | pFusX4-15 | depositor partial sequence | sequence record 105366 | pFusX4_ATG
AGTCTTAAGCGTCTCCCCTGACCCCGGACCAAGTGGTGGCTATCGCCAGCAACATTGGCGGCAAGCAAGC
GCTCGAAACGGTGCAGCGGCTGTTGCCGGTGCTGTGCCAGGACCATGGCCTGACCCCGGACCAAGTGGTG
GCTATCGCCAGCAACGGTGGCGGCAAGCAAGCGCTCGAAACGGTGCAGCGGCTGTTGCCGGTGCTGTGCC
AGGACCATGGCCTGACCCCGGACCAAGTGGTGGCTATCGCCAGCAACAATGGCGGCAAGCAAGCGCTCGA
AACGGTGCAGCGGCTGTTGCCGGTGCTGTGCCAGGACCATGGCCGAGACGTC
