>Addgene plasmid #63424 | pFusX4-15 | depositor partial sequence | sequence record 105367 | FusX4
CGTCTCCCCTGACCCCGGACCAAGTGGTGGCTATCGAGACCGGCGCCGCTACGGGCGCGTCCCATTCGCC
ATTCAGGCTGCGCAACTGTTGGGAAGGGCGATCGGTGCGGGCTCTTCGCTATTACGCCAGCTGGCGAAAG
GGGGATGTGCTGCAAGGCGATTAAGTTGGGAACGCCAGGGTTTTCCCAGTCACGACGTTGTAAAACGACG
GCCAGTGAGCGCGCGTAATCGACTCACTATAGGGCGAATTGGGTACCGGGCCCCCCCTCGAGGTCCTCCA
GCTTTTGTTCCCTTTAGTGAGGGTTAATTGCGCGCTTGGCGTAATCATGGTCATAGCTGTTTCCTGTGTG
AAATTGTTATCCGCTCACAATTCCACACAACATACGAGCCGGAAGCATAAAGTGTAAAGCCTGGGGTGCC
TAATGAGTGAGCTAACTCACATTAATTGCGTTGCGCTCACTGCCCGCTTTCCACCGGTGGTCTCTGGCGG
CAAGCAAGCGCTCGAAACGGTGCAGCGGCTGTTGCCGGTGCTGTGCCAGGACCATGGCCGAGACGTCTAG
ACCAGCCAGGACAGAAATGCCTCGACTTCGCTGCTACCCAAGGTTGCCGGGTGACGCACACCGTGGAAAC
GGATGAAGGCACGAACCCAGTGGACATAAGCCTGTTCGGTTCGTAAGCTGTAATGCAAGTAGCGTATGCG
CTCACGCAACTGGTCCAGAACCTTGACCGAACGCAGCGGTGGTAACGGCGCAGTGGCGGTTTTCATGGCT
TGTTATGACTGTTTTTTTGGGGTACAGTCTATGCCTCGGGCATCCAAGCAGCAAGCGCGTTACGCCGTGG
GTCGATGTTTGATGTTATGGAGCAGCAACGATGTTACGCAGCAGGGCAGTCGCCCTAAAACAAAGTTAAA
CATTATGAGGGAAGCGGTGATCGCCGAAGTATCGACTCAACTATCAGAGGTAGTTGGCGTCATCGAGCGC
CATCTCGAACCGACGTTGCTGGCCGTACATTTGTACGGCTCCGCAGTGGATGGCGGCCTGAAGCCACACA
GTGATATTGATTTGCTGGTTACGGTGACCGTAAGGCTTGATGAAACAACGCGGCGAGCTTTGATCAACGA
CCTTTTGGAAACTTCGGCTTCCCCTGGAGAGAGCGAGATTCTCCGCGCTGTAGAAGTCACCATTGTTGTG
CACGACGACATCATTCCGTGGCGTTATCCAGCTAAGCGCGAACTGCAATTTGGAGAATGGCAGCGCAATG
ACATTCTTGCAGGTATCTTCGAGCCAGCCACGATCGACATTGATCTGGCTATCTTGCTGACAAAAGCAAG
AGAACATAGCGTTGCCTTGGTAGGTCCAGCGGCGGAGGAACTCTTTGATCCGGTTCCTGAACAGGATCTA
TTTGAGGCGCTAAATGAAACCTTAACGCTATGGAACTCGCCGCCCGACTGGGCTGGCGATGAGCGAAATG
TAGTGCTTACGTTGTCCCGCATTTGGTACAGCGCAGTAACCGGCAAAATCGCGCCGAAGGATGTCGCTGC
CGACTGGGCAATGGAGCGCCTGCCGGCCCAGTATCAGCCCGTCATACTTGAAGCTAGACAGGCTTATCTT
GGACAAGAAGAAGATCGCTTGGCCTCGCGCGCAGATCAGTTGGAAGAATTTGTCCACTACGTGAAAGGCG
AGATCACCAAGGTAGTCGGCAAATAACCCTCGAGCCACCCATGACCAAAATCCCTTAACGTGAGTTACGC
GTCGTTCCACTGAGCGTCAGACCCCGTAGAAAAGATCAAAGGATCTTCTTGAGATCCTTTTTTTCTGCGC
GTAATCTGCTGCTTGCAAACAAAAAAACCACCGCTACCAGCGGTGGTTTGTTTGCCGGATCAAGAGCTAC
CAACTCTTTTTCCGAAGGTAACTGGCTTCAGCAGAGCGCAGATACCAAATACTGTCCTTCTAGTGTAGCC
GTAGTTAGGCCACCACTTCAAGAACTCTGTAGCACCGCCTACATACCTCGCTCTGCTAATCCTGTTACCA
GTGGCTGCTGCCAGTGGCGATAAGTCGTGTCTTACCGGGTTGGACTCAAGACGATAGTTACCGGATAAGG
CGCAGCGGTCGGGCTGAACGGGGGGTTCGTGCACACAGCCCAGCTTGGAGCGAACGACCTACACCGAACT
GAGATACCTACAGCGTGAGCATTGAGAAAGCGCCACGCTTCCCGAAGGGAGAAAGGCGGACAGGTATCCG
GTAAGCGGCAGGGTCGGAACAGGAGAGCGCACGAGGGAGCTTCCAGGGGGAAACGCCTGGTATCTTTATA
GTCCTGTCGGGTTTCGCCACCTCTGACTTGAGCGTCGATTTTTGTGATGCTCGTCAGGGGGGCGGAGCCT
ATGGAAAAACGCCAGCAACGCGGCCTTTTTACGGTTCCTGGCCTTTTGCTGGCCTTTTGCTCACATGTTC
TTTCCTGCGTTATCCCCTGATTCTGTGGATAACCGTATTACCGCCTTTGAGTGAGCTGATACCGCTCGCC
GCAGCCGAACGACCGAGCGCAGCGAGTCAGTGAGCGAGGAAGCGGAAGAGCGCCCAATACGCAAACCGCC
TCTCCCCGCGCGTTGGCCGATTCATTAATGCAGCTGGCACGACAGGTTTCCCGACTGGAAAGCGGGCAGT
GAGCGCAACGCAATTAATACGCGTACCGCTAGCCAGGAAGAGTTTGTAGAAACGCAAAAAGGCCATCCGT
CAGGATGGCCTTCTGCTTAGTTTGATGCCTGGCAGTTTATGGCGGGCGTCCTGCCCGCCACCCTCCGGGC
CGTTGCTTCACAACGTTCAAATCCGCTCCCGGCGGATTTGTCCTACTCAGGAGAGCGTTCACCGACAAAC
AACAGATAAAACGAAAGGCCCAGTCTTCCGACTGAGCCTTTCGTTTTATTTGATGCCTGGCAGTTCCCTA
CTCTCGCGTTAACGCTAGCATGGATGTTTTCCCAGTCACGACGTTGTAAAACGACGGCCAGTCTTAAG
