>Addgene plasmid #63424 | pFusX4-15 | addgene partial sequence | sequence record 116191 | pCR8_R1 5'-cgaaccgaacaggcttatgt-3'
GGTGTGCGTCACCCGGCAACCTTGGGTAGCAGCGAAGTCGAGGCATTTCTGTCCTGGCTGGTCTAGACGT
CTCGGCCATGGTCCTGGCACAGCACCGGCAACAGCCGCTGCACCGTTTCGAGCGCTTGCTTGCCGCCATT
GTTGCTGGCGATAGCCACCACTTGGTCCGGGGTCAGGCCATGGTCCTGGCACAGCACCGGCAACAGCCGC
TGCACCGTTTCGAGCGCTTGCTTGCCGCCACCGTTGCTGGCGATAGCCACCACTTGGTCCGGGGTCAGGC
CATGGTCCTGGCACAGCACCGGCAACAGCCGCTGCACCGTTTCGAGCGCTTGCTTGCCGCCAATGTTGCT
GGCGATAGCCACCACTTGGTCCGGGGTCAGGGGAGACGCTTAAGACTGGCCGTCGTTTTACAACGTCGTG
ACTGGGAAAACATCCATGCTAGCGTTAACGCGAGAGTAGGGAACTGCCAGGCATCAAATAAAACGAAAGG
CTCAGTCGGAAGACTGGGCCTTTCGTTTTATCTGTTGTTTGTCGGTGAACGCTCTCCTGAGTAGGACAAA
TCCGCCGGGAGCGGATTTGAACGTTGTGAAGCAACGGCCCGGAGGGTGGCGGGCAGGACGCCCGCCATAA
ACTGCCAGGCATCAAACTAAGCAGAAGGCCATCCTGACGGATGGCCTTTTTGCGTTTCTACAAACTCTTC
CTGGCTA
